>Addgene plasmid #188084 | pCAG-MBP-ATG9-L832A | addgene full sequence | sequence record 369783 | Addgene NGS Result
GTCGACATTGATTATTGACTAGTTATTAATAGTAATCAATTACGGGGTCATTAGTTCATAGCCCATATAT
GGAGTTCCGCGTTACATAACTTACGGTAAATGGCCCGCCTGGCTGACCGCCCAACGACCCCCGCCCATTG
ACGTCAATAATGACGTATGTTCCCATAGTAACGCCAATAGGGACTTTCCATTGACGTCAATGGGTGGAGT
ATTTACGGTAAACTGCCCACTTGGCAGTACATCAAGTGTATCATATGCCAAGTACGCCCCCTATTGACGT
CAATGACGGTAAATGGCCCGCCTGGCATTATGCCCAGTACATGACCTTATGGGACTTTCCTACTTGGCAG
TACATCTACGTATTAGTCATCGCTATTACCATGGTCGAGGTGAGCCCCACGTTCTGCTTCACTCTCCCCA
TCTCCCCCCCCTCCCCACCCCCAATTTTGTATTTATTTATTTTTTAATTATTTTGTGCAGCGATGGGGGC
GGGGGGGGGGGGGGGGCGCGCCRGGGGGGGGGGGGGGGGGSGRGGGGSGGGGSGGGGSGAGGCGGAGAGG
TGCGGCGGCAGCCAATCAGAGCGGCGCGCTCCGAAAGTTTCCTTTTATGGCGAGGCGGCGGCGGCGGCGG
CCCTATAAAAAGCGAAGCGCGCGGCGGGCGGGAGTCGCTGCGCGCTGCCTTCGCCCCGTGCCCCGCTCCG
CCGCCGCCTCGCGCCGCCCGCCCCGGCTCTGACTGACCGCGTTACTCCCACAGGTGAGCGGGCGGGACGG
CCCTTCTCCTCCGGGCTGTAATTAGCGCTTGGTTTAATGACGGCTTGTTTCTTTTCTGTGGCTGCGTGAA
AGCCTTGAGGGGCTCCGGGAGGGCCCTTTGTGCGGGGGGAGCGGCTCGGGGGGTGCGTGCGTGTGTGTGT
GCGTGGGGAGCGCCGCGTGCGGCTCCGCGCTGCCCGGCGGCTGTGAGCGCTGCGGGCGCGGCGCGGGGCT
TTGTGCGCTCCGCAGTGTGCGCGAGGGGAGCGCGGCCGGGGGCGGTGCCCCGCGGTGCGGGGGGGGCTGC
GAGGGGAACAAAGGCTGCGTGCGGGGTGTGTGCGTGGGGGGGTGAGCAGGGGGTGTGGGCGCGTCGGTCG
GGCTGCAACCCCCCCTGCACCCCCCTCCCCGAGTTGCTGAGCACGGCCCGGCTTCGGGTGCGGGGCTCCG
TACGGGGCGTGGCGCGGGGCTCGCCGTGCCGGGCGGGGGGTGGCGGCAGGTGGGGGTGCCGGGCGGGGCG
GGGCCGCCTCGGGCCGGGGRGGGCTCGGGGGAGGGGCGCGGCGGCCCCCGGAGCGCCGGCGGCTGTCGAG
GCGCGGCGAGCCGCAGCCATTGCCTTTTATGGTAATCGTGCGAGAGGGCGCAGGGACTTCCTTTGTCCCA
AATCTGTGCGGAGCCGAAATCTGGGAGGCGCCGCCGCACCCCCTCTAGCGGGCGCGGGGCGAAGCGGTGC
GGCGCCGGCAGGAAGGAAATGGGCGGGGAGGGCCTTCGTGCGTCGCCGCGCCGCCGTCCCCTTCTCCCTC
TCCAGCCTCGGGGCTGTCCGCGGGGGGACGGCTGCCTTCGGGGGGGACGGGGCAGGGCGGGGTTCGGCTT
CTGGCGTGTGACCGGCGGCTCTAGAGCCTCTGCTAACCATGTTCATGCCTTCTTCTTTTTCCTACAGCTC
CTGGGCAACGTGCTGGTTATTGTGCTGTCTCATCATTTTGGCAAAGAATTCCTCGATCGACGGTATCGAT
GCCACCATGGGGATCGAAGAAGGTAAACTGGTAATCTGGATTAACGGCGATAAAGGCTATAACGGTCTCG
CTGAAGTCGGTAAGAAATTCGAGAAAGATACCGGAATTAAAGTCACCGTTGAGCATCCGGATAAACTGGA
AGAGAAATTCCCACAGGTTGCGGCAACTGGCGATGGCCCTGACATTATCTTCTGGGCACACGACCGCTTT
GGTGGCTACGCTCAATCTGGCCTGTTGGCTGAAATCACCCCGGACAAAGCGTTCCAGGACAAGCTGTATC
CGTTTACCTGGGATGCCGTACGTTACAACGGCAAGCTGATTGCTTACCCGATCGCTGTTGAAGCGTTATC
GCTGATTTATAACAAAGATCTGCTGCCGAACCCGCCAAAAACCTGGGAAGAGATCCCGGCGCTGGATAAA
GAACTGAAAGCGAAAGGTAAGAGCGCGCTGATGTTCAACCTGCAAGAACCGTACTTCACCTGGCCGCTGA
TTGCTGCTGACGGGGGTTATGCGTTCAAGTATGAAAACGGCAAGTACGACATTAAAGACGTGGGCGTGGA
TAACGCTGGCGCGAAAGCGGGTCTGACCTTCCTGGTTGACCTGATTAAAAACAAACACATGAATGCAGAC
ACCGATTACTCCATCGCAGAAGCTGCCTTTAATAAAGGCGAAACAGCGATGACCATCAACGGCCCGTGGG
CATGGTCCAACATCGACACCAGCAAAGTGAATTATGGTGTAACGGTACTGCCGACCTTCAAGGGTCAACC
ATCCAAACCGTTCGTTGGCGTGCTGAGCGCAGGTATTAACGCCGCCAGTCCGAACAAAGAGCTGGCAAAA
GAGTTCCTCGAAAACTATCTGCTGACTGATGAAGGTCTGGAAGCGGTTAATAAAGACAAACCGCTGGGTG
CCGTAGCGCTGAAGTCTTACGAGGAAGAGTTGGCGAAAGATCCACGTATTGCCGCCACTATGGAAAACGC
CCAGAAAGGTGAAATCATGCCGAACATCCCGCAGATGTCCGCTTTCTGGTATGCCGTGCGTACTGCGGTG
ATCAACGCCGCCAGCGGTCGTCAGACTGTCGATGAAGCCCTGAAAGACGCGCAGACTAATTCGAGCTCGA
ACAACAACAACAATAACAATAACAACAACCTCGGGGATATCCCAACGACCGAAAACCTGTATTTTCAGGG
CGCCATGGGATCCGGTACCATGGCTCAGTTCGACACCGAATACCAGAGATTGGAAGCGTCATACTCCGAC
TCACCACCAGGCGAAGAAGATTTGCTCGTTCATGTTGCTGAGGGTTCTAAGTCACCTTGGCACCACATCG
AAAACCTGGACCTGTTCTTCAGCCGCGTGTACAACCTGCACCAGAAGAACGGTTTCACCTGCATGCTGAT
CGGCGAAATCTTCGAGCTGATGCAGTTCCTGTTCGTGGTCGCCTTCACCACTTTCCTGGTCAGCTGCGTG
GACTACGACATCCTGTTCGCTAACAAGATGGTGAACCACTCTCTGCACCCTACCGAGCCCGTGAAGGTCA
CTCTGCCCGACGCCTTCCTGCCAGCTCAGGTGTGCTCCGCCCGCATCCAGGAAAACGGCTCTCTGATCAC
TATCCTGGTCATCGCTGGAGTGTTCTGGATTCACAGACTGATCAAGTTCATCTACAACATCTGCTGCTAC
TGGGAGATCCACTCATTCTACCTGCACGCCCTGCGCATCCCTATGTCCGCTCTGCCCTACTGCACCTGGC
AGGAGGTGCAGGCTCGCATCGTCCAGACTCAGAAGGAACACCAAATCTGCATCCACAAGCGTGAACTGAC
CGAGCTGGACATCTACCACCGCATCCTGAGATTCCAGAACTACATGGTCGCCCTGGTGAACAAGAGCCTG
CTGCCACTGAGGTTCAGGCTGCCTGGTCTGGGTGAAGCTGTGTTCTTCACTCGTGGTCTGAAGTACAACT
TCGAACTGATCCTGTTCTGGGGACCCGGTAGCCTGTTCCTGAACGAGTGGTCCCTGAAGGCCGAATACAA
GAGGGGTGGCCAGAGACTGGAGCTGGCTCAGCGCCTGTCTAACCGTATCCTGTGGATCGGCATCGCTAAC
TTCCTGCTGTGCCCCCTGATCCTGATCTGGCAGATCCTGTATGCCTTCTTCAGCTACGCTGAGGTCCTGA
AGCGCGAACCAGGAGCCCTGGGTGCTCGTTGCTGGTCCCTGTACGGAAGGTGCTACCTGAGACACTTCAA
CGAGCTGGAACACGAGCTGCAATCACGCCTGAACCGTGGCTACAAGCCAGCCTCAAAGTACATGAACTGC
TTCCTGTCCCCTCTGCTGACCCTGCTGGCTAAGAACGGCGCCTTCTTCGCTGGTTCCATCCTGGCCGTGC
TGATCGCTCTGACCATCTACGACGAGGACGTCCTGGCTGTGGAACACGTCCTGACCACTGTCACTCTGCT
GGGCGTGACCGTCACTGTGTGCCGCTCATTCATCCCCGACCAGCACATGGTGTTCTGCCCAGAGCAGCTG
CTGCGTGTCATCCTGGCCCACATCCACTACATGCCCGACCACTGGCAGGGAAACGCTCACCGCTCACAGA
CCCGTGACGAGTTCGCCCAGCTGTTCCAGTACAAGGCTGTGTTCATCCTGGAGGAACTGCTGTCCCCTAT
CGTCACTCCCCTGATCCTGATCTTCTGCCTGAGGCCAAGAGCCCTGGAGATCATCGACTTCTTCCGCAAC
TTCACCGTGGAAGTGGTCGGCGTCGGAGACACTTGCTCTTTCGCTCAGATGGACGTGCGTCAGCACGGAC
ACCCACAGTGGCTGTCAGCCGGTCAGACCGAGGCTTCCGTCTACCAGCAGGCCGAGGACGGCAAGACCGA
ACTGTCACTGATGCACTTCGCTATCACTAACCCTGGATGGCAACCTCCCAGGGAGTCCACCGCCTTCCTG
GGTTTCCTGAAGGAACAGGTGCAGAGAGACGGTGCTGCCGCTAGCCTGGCTCAGGGAGGTCTGCTGCCTG
AGAACGCTCTGTTCACTTCCATCCAGTCCCTGCAATCCGAAAGCGAGCCCCTGTCTCTGATCGCCAACGT
GGTCGCTGGTTCCTCCTGCCGCGGCCCACCTCTGCCTCGCGACCTGCAAGGAAGCCGCCACAGGGCTGAG
GTGGCTTCTGCTCTGCGCTCTTTCTCCCCTCTGCAACCTGGACAGGCTCCAACTGGTAGGGCTCACTCAA
CCATGACTGGTTCCGGCGTGGACGCCAGAACTGCTTCTTCAGGCTCCAGCGTGTGGGAAGGACAGCTGCA
ATCCCTGGTCCTGTCCGAGTACGCCAGCACCGAAATGTCTCTGCACGCTCTGTACATGCACCAGCTGCAC
AAGCAGCAGGCCCAGGCTGAACCAGAGAGGCACGTGTGGCACCGCCGTGAATCTGACGAGTCAGGAGAAT
CTGCTCCTGACGAGGGCGGAGAAGGTGCCCGCGCTCCACAGTCCATCCCTCGTTCCGCTAGCTACCCATG
CGCTGCTCCCAGACCAGGCGCCCCCGAAACCACTGCTCTGCACGGTGGCTTCCAGAGGAGATACGGAGGT
ATCACCGACCCCGGAACTGTGCCCAGGGTCCCAAGCCACTTCTCCCGCCTGCCACTGGGCGGATGGGCTG
AAGACGGACAGTCTGCTTCACGTCACCCTGAACCCGTCCCTGAAGAAGGTAGCGAAGATGAGGCGCCGCC
ACAAGTCCATAAAGTGTGACTCGAGGAATTCACTCCTCAGGTGCAGGCTGCCTATCAGAAGGTGGTGGCT
GGTGTGGCCAATGCCCTGGCTCACAAATACCACTGAGATCTTTTTCCCTCTGCCAAAAATTATGGGGACA
TCATGAAGCCCCTTGAGCATCTGACTTCTGGCTAATAAAGGAAATTTATTTTCATTGCAATAGTGTGTTG
GAATTTTTTGTGTCTCTCACTCGGAAGGACATATGGGAGGGCAAATCATTTAAAACATCAGAATGAGTAT
TTGGTTTAGAGTTTGGCAACATATGCCCATATGCTGGCTGCCATGAACAAAGGTTGGCTATAAAGAGGTC
ATCAGTATATGAAACAGCCCCCTGCTGTCCATTCCTTATTCCATAGAAAAGCCTTGACTTGAGGTTAGAT
TTTTTTTATATTTTGTTTTGTGTTATTTTTTTCTTTAACATCCCTAAAATTTTCCTTACATGTTTTACTA
GCCAGATTTTTCCTCCTCTCCTGACTACTCCCAGTCATAGCTGTCCCTCTTCTCTTATGGAGATCCCTCG
ACCTGCAGCCCAAGCTTGGCGTAATCATGGTCATAGCTGTTTCCTGTGTGAAATTGTTATCCGCTCACAA
TTCCACACAACATACGAGCCGGAAGCATAAAGTGTAAAGCCTGGGGTGCCTAATGAGTGAGCTAACTCAC
ATTAATTGCGTTGCGCTCACTGCCCGCTTTCCAGTCGGGAAACCTGTCGTGCCAGCGGATCCGCATCTCA
ATTAGTCAGCAACCATAGTCCCGCCCCTAACTCCGCCCATCCCGCCCCTAACTCCGCCCAGTTCCGCCCA
TTCTCCGCCCCATGGCTGACTAATTTTTTTTATTTATGCAGAGGCCGAGGCCGCCTCGGCCTCTGAGCTA
TTCCAGAAGTAGTGAGGAGGCTTTTTTGGAGGCCTAGGCTTTTGCAAAAAGCTAACTTGTTTATTGCAGC
TTATAATGGTTACAAATAAAGCAATAGCATCACAAATTTCACAAATAAAGCATTTTTTTCACTGCATTCT
AGTTGTGGTTTGTCCAAACTCATCAATGTATCTTATCATGTCTGGATCCGCTGCATTAATGAATCGGCCA
ACGCGCGGGGAGAGGCGGTTTGCGTATTGGGCGCTCTTCCGCTTCCTCGCTCACTGACTCGCTGCGCTCG
GTCGTTCGGCTGCGGCGAGCGGTATCAGCTCACTCAAAGGCGGTAATACGGTTATCCACAGAATCAGGGG
ATAACGCAGGAAAGAACATGTGAGCAAAAGGCCAGCAAAAGGCCAGGAACCGTAAAAAGGCCGCGTTGCT
GGCGTTTTTCCATAGGCTCCGCCCCCCTGACGAGCATCACAAAAATCGACGCTCAAGTCAGAGGTGGCGA
AACCCGACAGGACTATAAAGATACCAGGCGTTTCCCCCTGGAAGCTCCCTCGTGCGCTCTCCTGTTCCGA
CCCTGCCGCTTACCGGATACCTGTCCGCCTTTCTCCCTTCGGGAAGCGTGGCGCTTTCTCATAGCTCACG
CTGTAGGTATCTCAGTTCGGTGTAGGTCGTTCGCTCCAAGCTGGGCTGTGTGCACGAACCCCCCGTTCAG
CCCGACCGCTGCGCCTTATCCGGTAACTATCGTCTTGAGTCCAACCCGGTAAGACACGACTTATCGCCAC
TGGCAGCAGCCACTGGTAACAGGATTAGCAGAGCGAGGTATGTAGGCGGTGCTACAGAGTTCTTGAAGTG
GTGGCCTAACTACGGCTACACTAGAAGAACAGTATTTGGTATCTGCGCTCTGCTGAAGCCAGTTACCTTC
GGAAAAAGAGTTGGTAGCTCTTGATCCGGCAAACAAACCACCGCTGGTAGCGGTGGTTTTTTTGTTTGCA
AGCAGCAGATTACGCGCAGAAAAAAAGGATCTCAAGAAGATCCTTTGATCTTTTCTACGGGGTCTGACGC
TCAGTGGAACGAAAACTCACGTTAAGGGATTTTGGTCATGAGATTATCAAAAAGGATCTTCACCTAGATC
CTTTTAAATTAAAAATGAAGTTTTAAATCAATCTAAAGTATATATGAGTAAACTTGGTCTGACAGTTACC
AATGCTTAATCAGTGAGGCACCTATCTCAGCGATCTGTCTATTTCGTTCATCCATAGTTGCCTGACTCCC
CGTCGTGTAGATAACTACGATACGGGAGGGCTTACCATCTGGCCCCAGTGCTGCAATGATACCGCGAGAC
CCACGCTCACCGGCTCCAGATTTATCAGCAATAAACCAGCCAGCCGGAAGGGCCGAGCGCAGAAGTGGTC
CTGCAACTTTATCCGCCTCCATCCAGTCTATTAATTGTTGCCGGGAAGCTAGAGTAAGTAGTTCGCCAGT
TAATAGTTTGCGCAACGTTGTTGCCATTGCTACAGGCATCGTGGTGTCACGCTCGTCGTTTGGTATGGCT
TCATTCAGCTCCGGTTCCCAACGATCAAGGCGAGTTACATGATCCCCCATGTTGTGCAAAAAAGCGGTTA
GCTCCTTCGGTCCTCCGATCGTTGTCAGAAGTAAGTTGGCCGCAGTGTTATCACTCATGGTTATGGCAGC
ACTGCATAATTCTCTTACTGTCATGCCATCCGTAAGATGCTTTTCTGTGACTGGTGAGTACTCAACCAAG
TCATTCTGAGAATAGTGTATGCGGCGACCGAGTTGCTCTTGCCCGGCGTCAATACGGGATAATACCGCGC
CACATAGCAGAACTTTAAAAGTGCTCATCATTGGAAAACGTTCTTCGGGGCGAAAACTCTCAAGGATCTT
ACCGCTGTTGAGATCCAGTTCGATGTAACCCACTCGTGCACCCAACTGATCTTCAGCATCTTTTACTTTC
ACCAGCGTTTCTGGGTGAGCAAAAACAGGAAGGCAAAATGCCGCAAAAAAGGGAATAAGGGCGACACGGA
AATGTTGAATACTCATACTCTTCCTTTTTCAATATTATTGAAGCATTTATCAGGGTTATTGTCTCATGAG
CGGATACATATTTGAATGTATTTAGAAAAATAAACAAATAGGGGTTCCGCGCACATTTCCCCGAAAAGTG
CCACCTGG
Features (pLannotate 1.2.2; 20 found; start..end, strand, type, name):
      4..383     +  enhancer       CMV enhancer: human cytomegalovirus immediate early enhancer
    385..660     +  promoter       chicken β-actin promoter: No description available
    661..1677    +  intron         chimeric intron: chimera between introns from chicken β-actin and rabbit β-globin
   1675..1731    +  CDS            HBB (fragment): HBB_LEPEU - Experimental evidence at protein level: Swiss-Prot protein existence level 1. Involved in oxygen transport from the lung to the various peripheral tissues. From Lepus europaeus (European hare).
   1763..2857    +  CDS            MBP: maltose binding protein from E. coli; malE (mutated); This version of the gene does not encode a signal sequence, so MBP will remain in the cytosol.
   2921..2941    +  CDS            TEV site: tobacco etch virus (TEV) protease recognition and cleavage site
   2960..5476    +  CDS            ATG9A: ATG9A_HUMAN - Also known as APG9L1. Experimental evidence at protein level: Swiss-Prot protein existence level 1. Involved in autophagy and cytoplasm to vacuole transport (Cvt) vesicle formation. Plays a key role in the organization of the preautophagosomal structure/phagophore assembly site (PAS), the nucleating site for formation of the sequestering vesicle. Cycles between a juxta-nuclear trans-Golgi network compartment and late endosomes. Nutrient starvation induces accumulation on autophagosomes. Starvation-dependent trafficking requires ULK1, ATG13 and SUPT20H. From Homo sapiens (Human).
   5486..5563    +  CDS            HBB (fragment): HBB_PONPY - Experimental evidence at transcript level: Swiss-Prot protein existence level 2. Involved in oxygen transport from the lung to the various peripheral tissues. From Pongo pygmaeus (Bornean orangutan).
   5634..5689    +  polyA_signal   β-globin poly(A) signal: rabbit β-globin polyadenylation signal (Gil and Proudfoot, 1987)
   6074..6090    -  protein_bind   lac operator: The lac repressor binds to the lac operator to inhibit transcription in E. coli. This inhibition can be relieved by adding lactose or isopropyl-β-D-thiogalactopyranoside (IPTG). lac repressor encoded by lacI
   6098..6128    -  promoter       lac promoter: promoter for the E. coli lac operon
   6143..6164    -  protein_bind   CAP binding site: CAP binding activates transcription in the presence of cAMP. E. coli catabolite activator protein
   6177..6216    -  CDS            lacI (fragment): lac repressor; lacI; The lac repressor binds to the lac operator to inhibit transcription in E. coli. This inhibition can be relieved by adding lactose or isopropyl-β-D-thiogalactopyranoside (IPTG).
   6223..6245    +  promoter       SV40 promoter (fragment): SV40 enhancer and early promoter
   6269..6404    +  rep_origin     SV40 ori: SV40 origin of replication
   6424..6558    +  polyA_signal   SV40 poly(A) signal: SV40 polyadenylation signal
   6560..6614    -  CDS            lacI (fragment): lac repressor; lacI; The lac repressor binds to the lac operator to inhibit transcription in E. coli. This inhibition can be relieved by adding lactose or isopropyl-β-D-thiogalactopyranoside (IPTG).
   6797..7385    -  rep_origin     ori: high-copy-number ColE1/pMB1/pBR322/pUC origin of replication
   7556..8416    -  CDS            AmpR: β-lactamase; bla; confers resistance to ampicillin, carbenicillin, and related antibiotics
   8417..8521    -  promoter       AmpR promoter: bla
