[The description below was written by a language model from this plasmid's Addgene catalogue record and pLannotate feature annotations shown in this document.]
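Description:
pCAG-MBP-ATG9-L832A is a mammalian expression plasmid of about 8.5 kb, built on the pCAG backbone, that produces a point mutant of human ATG9A fused to an N-terminal maltose-binding protein tag. It is maintained in E. coli through a high-copy ColE1/pUC-type origin and selected with ampicillin via the β-lactamase gene and its native promoter. No mammalian selection marker is annotated. The backbone also carries an SV40 origin of replication, which can support episomal amplification in cells expressing SV40 large T antigen, along with remnants of lac regulatory elements and an SV40 poly(A) signal.

The catalogue lists the promoter as CMV, but the feature table shows the full composite CAG arrangement: the CMV immediate-early enhancer joined to the chicken β-actin promoter and a chimeric β-actin/β-globin intron, a combination that gives strong constitutive transcription in many mammalian cell types. Downstream lies a single open reading frame consisting of a signal-sequence-free MBP, a TEV protease cleavage site, and the ATG9A coding sequence bearing the L832A substitution and a stop codon, followed by the rabbit β-globin polyadenylation signal. The short β-globin fragments flagged on either side of the insert are most likely parts of the pCAG cassette's globin-derived flanking sequences rather than expressed tags. The insert was placed between KpnI and XhoI sites.

MBP allows affinity capture on amylose resin, and TEV cleavage can then release the untagged protein. The associated publication concerns the structural basis of ATG9A recruitment to the ULK1 complex during mitophagy initiation, so the mutant presumably probes that interaction, although the record does not state the specific effect of L832A.
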