Addgene plasmid #188084: pCAG-MBP-ATG9-L832A
Purpose: Expresses human ATG9-L832A mutant in mammalian cells
Depositing lab: James Hurley. Depositing organization: University of California, Berkeley. Publication: Structural basis for ATG9A recruitment to the ULK1 complex in mitophagy initiation. Ren X, Nguyen TN, Lam WK, Buffalo CZ, Lazarou M, Yokom AL, Hurley JH. Sci Adv. 2023 Feb 15;9(7):eadg2997. doi: 10.1126/sciadv.adg2997. Epub 2023 Feb 15. PubMed 36791199.
Backbone
  Vector backbone: pCAG
  Vector type: Mammalian Expression
Growth in bacteria
  Bacterial resistance: Ampicillin, 100 μg/mL
  Growth temperature: 37°C
  Growth strain: DH5alpha
  Copy number: High Copy
Gene/Insert
  Gene/Insert name: ATG9 (alt name: MBP-TEVsite-ATG9-L832A-stop)
  Species: H. sapiens (human)
  Mutation: L832A
  Entrez Gene: ATG9A (a.k.a. APG9L1, MGD3208, mATG9)
  Promoter: CMV
  Tag / fusion protein: MBP tag (N terminal on insert)
  Cloning method: Restriction Enzyme; 5′ cloning site KpnI (unknown if destroyed); 3′ cloning site XhoI (unknown if destroyed)
  Sequencing primers: 5′ ccgctttctggtatgccgtgcg; 3′ gagccagggcattggccacac
Terms and licenses: Academic/Nonprofit Terms; Industry Terms: Not Available to Industry
How to cite: pCAG-MBP-ATG9-L832A was a gift from James Hurley (Addgene plasmid # 188084 ; http://n2t.net/addgene:188084 ; RRID:Addgene_188084)
