>Addgene plasmid #188084 | pCAG-MBP-ATG9-L832A | depositor partial sequence | sequence record 364946 | ATG9-L832A (KpnI/xhoI)
ATGGCTCAGTTCGACACCGAATACCAGAGATTGGAAGCGTCATACTCCGACTCACCACCAGGCGAAGAAG
ATTTGCTCGTTCATGTTGCTGAGGGTTCTAAGTCACCTTGGCACCACATCGAAAACCTGGACCTGTTCTT
CAGCCGCGTGTACAACCTGCACCAGAAGAACGGTTTCACCTGCATGCTGATCGGCGAAATCTTCGAGCTG
ATGCAGTTCCTGTTCGTGGTCGCCTTCACCACTTTCCTGGTCAGCTGCGTGGACTACGACATCCTGTTCG
CTAACAAGATGGTGAACCACTCTCTGCACCCTACCGAGCCCGTGAAGGTCACTCTGCCCGACGCCTTCCT
GCCAGCTCAGGTGTGCTCCGCCCGCATCCAGGAAAACGGCTCTCTGATCACTATCCTGGTCATCGCTGGA
GTGTTCTGGATTCACAGACTGATCAAGTTCATCTACAACATCTGCTGCTACTGGGAGATCCACTCATTCT
ACCTGCACGCCCTGCGCATCCCTATGTCCGCTCTGCCCTACTGCACCTGGCAGGAGGTGCAGGCTCGCAT
CGTCCAGACTCAGAAGGAACACCAAATCTGCATCCACAAGCGTGAACTGACCGAGCTGGACATCTACCAC
CGCATCCTGAGATTCCAGAACTACATGGTCGCCCTGGTGAACAAGAGCCTGCTGCCACTGAGGTTCAGGC
TGCCTGGTCTGGGTGAAGCTGTGTTCTTCACTCGTGGTCTGAAGTACAACTTCGAACTGATCCTGTTCTG
GGGACCCGGTAGCCTGTTCCTGAACGAGTGGTCCCTGAAGGCCGAATACAAGAGGGGTGGCCAGAGACTG
GAGCTGGCTCAGCGCCTGTCTAACCGTATCCTGTGGATCGGCATCGCTAACTTCCTGCTGTGCCCCCTGA
TCCTGATCTGGCAGATCCTGTATGCCTTCTTCAGCTACGCTGAGGTCCTGAAGCGCGAACCAGGAGCCCT
GGGTGCTCGTTGCTGGTCCCTGTACGGAAGGTGCTACCTGAGACACTTCAACGAGCTGGAACACGAGCTG
CAATCACGCCTGAACCGTGGCTACAAGCCAGCCTCAAAGTACATGAACTGCTTCCTGTCCCCTCTGCTGA
CCCTGCTGGCTAAGAACGGCGCCTTCTTCGCTGGTTCCATCCTGGCCGTGCTGATCGCTCTGACCATCTA
CGACGAGGACGTCCTGGCTGTGGAACACGTCCTGACCACTGTCACTCTGCTGGGCGTGACCGTCACTGTG
TGCCGCTCATTCATCCCCGACCAGCACATGGTGTTCTGCCCAGAGCAGCTGCTGCGTGTCATCCTGGCCC
ACATCCACTACATGCCCGACCACTGGCAGGGAAACGCTCACCGCTCACAGACCCGTGACGAGTTCGCCCA
GCTGTTCCAGTACAAGGCTGTGTTCATCCTGGAGGAACTGCTGTCCCCTATCGTCACTCCCCTGATCCTG
ATCTTCTGCCTGAGGCCAAGAGCCCTGGAGATCATCGACTTCTTCCGCAACTTCACCGTGGAAGTGGTCG
GCGTCGGAGACACTTGCTCTTTCGCTCAGATGGACGTGCGTCAGCACGGACACCCACAGTGGCTGTCAGC
CGGTCAGACCGAGGCTTCCGTCTACCAGCAGGCCGAGGACGGCAAGACCGAACTGTCACTGATGCACTTC
GCTATCACTAACCCTGGATGGCAACCTCCCAGGGAGTCCACCGCCTTCCTGGGTTTCCTGAAGGAACAGG
TGCAGAGAGACGGTGCTGCCGCTAGCCTGGCTCAGGGAGGTCTGCTGCCTGAGAACGCTCTGTTCACTTC
CATCCAGTCCCTGCAATCCGAAAGCGAGCCCCTGTCTCTGATCGCCAACGTGGTCGCTGGTTCCTCCTGC
CGCGGCCCACCTCTGCCTCGCGACCTGCAAGGAAGCCGCCACAGGGCTGAGGTGGCTTCTGCTCTGCGCT
CTTTCTCCCCTCTGCAACCTGGACAGGCTCCAACTGGTAGGGCTCACTCAACCATGACTGGTTCCGGCGT
GGACGCCAGAACTGCTTCTTCAGGCTCCAGCGTGTGGGAAGGACAGCTGCAATCCCTGGTCCTGTCCGAG
TACGCCAGCACCGAAATGTCTCTGCACGCTCTGTACATGCACCAGCTGCACAAGCAGCAGGCCCAGGCTG
AACCAGAGAGGCACGTGTGGCACCGCCGTGAATCTGACGAGTCAGGAGAATCTGCTCCTGACGAGGGCGG
AGAAGGTGCCCGCGCTCCACAGTCCATCCCTCGTTCCGCTAGCTACCCATGCGCTGCTCCCAGACCAGGC
GCCCCCGAAACCACTGCTCTGCACGGTGGCTTCCAGAGGAGATACGGAGGTATCACCGACCCCGGAACTG
TGCCCAGGGTCCCAAGCCACTTCTCCCGCCTGCCACTGGGCGGATGGGCTGAAGACGGACAGTCTGCTTC
ACGTCACCCTGAACCCGTCCCTGAAGAAGGTAGCGAAGATGAGGCCCCGCCACAAGTCCATAAAGTGTGA
